Addgene plasmid #197562: Myc-Nix-S35A
Purpose: Mammalian expression of myc-tagged human Nix with an alanine substitution of serine-35. Based on Myc-Nix (#100795)
Depositing lab: Joseph Gordon. Depositing organization: University of Manitoba. Publication: The mitophagy receptor BNIP3L/Nix coordinates nuclear calcium signaling to modulate the muscle phenotype. Field JT, Chapman D, Hai Y, Ghavami S, West AR, Ozerklig B, Saleem A, Kline J, Mendelson AA, Kindrachuk J, Triggs-Raine B, Gordon JW. Autophagy. 2025 Jul;21(7):1544-1555. doi: 10.1080/15548627.2025.2476872. Epub 2025 Mar 24. PubMed 40063005.
Backbone
  Vector backbone: pcDNA3.1
  Backbone size w/o insert (bp): 5400
  Total vector size (bp): 6060
  Modifications to backbone: Myc tag inserted in multiple cloning region
  Vector type: Mammalian Expression
  Selectable markers: Neomycin (select with G418)
Growth in bacteria
  Bacterial resistance: Ampicillin, 100 μg/mL
  Growth temperature: 37°C
  Growth strain: DH5alpha
  Copy number: High Copy
Gene/Insert
  Gene/Insert name: BCL2 interacting protein 3 like (alt name: BNIP3L (a.k.a. BNIP3a, NIX))
  Species: H. sapiens (human)
  Insert size (bp): 660
  Mutation: Serine 35 changed to alanine
  GenBank ID: NM_004331.3
  Entrez Gene: BNIP3L (a.k.a. BNIP3a, NIP3L, NIX)
  Promoter: CMV
  Tag / fusion protein: Myc (N terminal on backbone)
  Cloning method: Restriction Enzyme; 5′ cloning site EcroRI (not destroyed); 3′ cloning site XhoI (not destroyed)
  Sequencing primers: 5′ T7; 3′ SP6
Terms and licenses: Academic/Nonprofit Terms; Industry Terms: Not Available to Industry
How to cite: Myc-Nix-S35A was a gift from Joseph Gordon (Addgene plasmid # 197562 ; http://n2t.net/addgene:197562 ; RRID:Addgene_197562)
