[The description below was written by a language model from this plasmid's Addgene catalogue record and pLannotate feature annotations shown in this document.]
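Description:
Myc-Nix-S35A is a mammalian expression plasmid built on pcDNA3.1, encoding human BNIP3L (also called Nix or BNIP3a) with serine 35 replaced by alanine. It is derived from a parental Myc-Nix construct. The roughly 660 bp coding sequence was placed between EcoRI and XhoI sites downstream of the human cytomegalovirus immediate-early enhancer and promoter, and transcripts are terminated by the bovine growth hormone polyadenylation signal. A Myc epitope tag, introduced into the multiple cloning region of the backbone, is fused to the N terminus of the protein for detection with anti-Myc antibodies; the automated feature table does not annotate the tag separately, but there is space for it between the T7 promoter and the start of the annotated BNIP3L reading frame. T7 and SP6 phage promoters flank the insert and serve as sequencing primer sites.

The backbone carries a high-copy ColE1/pUC-type origin and an ampicillin resistance gene for propagation in E. coli, along with an f1 origin. A separate cassette, consisting of the SV40 early promoter, the neomycin phosphotransferase gene and an SV40 polyadenylation signal, allows G418 selection of stably transfected mammalian cells. Several short annotated fragments (a truncated HIV-1 LTR, ble, lacI, bom) appear to be partial homology matches or backbone remnants rather than functional elements. The sequenced record is about 6.1 kb, close to the catalogued size.

BNIP3L/Nix is a mitophagy receptor and BCL2-interacting protein. The alanine substitution removes the serine at position 35, so the construct can be compared with wild-type Myc-Nix to test the contribution of that residue. The associated work concerns Nix, nuclear calcium signalling and the muscle phenotype.
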