Features (pLannotate 1.2.2; 21 found; start..end, strand, type, name):
     39..91      -  misc_feature   bom (fragment): basis of mobility region from pBR322
    246..625     +  enhancer       CMV enhancer: human cytomegalovirus immediate early enhancer
    626..829     +  promoter       CMV promoter: human cytomegalovirus (CMV) immediate early promoter
    825..858     +  LTR            5' LTR (truncated) (fragment): truncated 5' long terminal repeat (LTR) from HIV-1
    874..892     +  promoter       T7 promoter: promoter for bacteriophage T7 RNA polymerase
    969..1625    +  CDS            BNIP3L: BNI3L_HUMAN - Also known as BNIP3A, BNIP3H, NIX. Experimental evidence at protein level: Swiss-Prot protein existence level 1. Induces apoptosis. Interacts with viral and cellular anti- apoptosis proteins. Can overcome the suppressors BCL-2 and BCL-XL, although high levels of BCL-XL expression will inhibit apoptosis. Inhibits apoptosis induced by BNIP3. Involved in mitochondrial quality control via its interaction with SPATA18/MIEAP: in response to mitochondrial damage, participates in mitochondrial protein catabolic process (also named MALM) leading to the degradation of damaged proteins insi
   1656..1674    -  promoter       SP6 promoter: promoter for bacteriophage SP6 RNA polymerase
   1700..1924    +  polyA_signal   bGH poly(A) signal: bovine growth hormone polyadenylation signal
   1928..1949    +  promoter       SV40 promoter (fragment): SV40 enhancer and early promoter
   1970..2398    +  rep_origin     f1 ori (sequence partly withheld): f1 bacteriophage origin of replication; arrow indicates direction of (+) strand synthesis
   2412..2741    +  promoter       SV40 promoter: SV40 enhancer and early promoter
   2808..3599    +  CDS            neo: KKA2_KLEPN - Also known as kan, nptII. Experimental evidence at protein level: Swiss-Prot protein existence level 1. Resistance to kanamycin, neomycin, paromomycin, ribostamycin, butirosin and gentamicin B. From Klebsiella pneumoniae.
   3623..3781    +  CDS            ble (fragment): BLE_KLEPN - Experimental evidence at protein level: Swiss-Prot protein existence level 1. Binding protein with a strong affinity to the bleomycin family of antibiotics. Binds to CL990; an antimitotic-antibiotic compound. From Klebsiella pneumoniae.
   3776..3897    +  polyA_signal   SV40 poly(A) signal: SV40 polyadenylation signal
   3970..3986    -  protein_bind   lac operator: The lac repressor binds to the lac operator to inhibit transcription in E. coli. This inhibition can be relieved by adding lactose or isopropyl-β-D-thiogalactopyranoside (IPTG). lac repressor encoded by lacI
   3994..4024    -  promoter       lac promoter: promoter for the E. coli lac operon
   4039..4060    -  protein_bind   CAP binding site: CAP binding activates transcription in the presence of cAMP. E. coli catabolite activator protein
   4073..4165    -  CDS            lacI (fragment): lac repressor; lacI; The lac repressor binds to the lac operator to inhibit transcription in E. coli. This inhibition can be relieved by adding lactose or isopropyl-β-D-thiogalactopyranoside (IPTG).
   4348..4936    -  rep_origin     ori: high-copy-number ColE1/pMB1/pBR322/pUC origin of replication
   5107..5967    -  CDS            AmpR: β-lactamase; bla; confers resistance to ampicillin, carbenicillin, and related antibiotics
   5968..6072    -  promoter       AmpR promoter: bla
>Addgene plasmid #197562 | Myc-Nix-S35A | addgene full sequence | sequence record 390527 | Addgene NGS Result
CACCTGACGTCGACGGATCGGGAGATCTCCCGATCCCCTATGGTGCACTCTCAGTACAATCTGCTCTGAT
GCCGCATAGTTAAGCCAGTATCTGCTCCCTGCTTGTGTGTTGGAGGTCGCTGAGTAGTGCGCGAGCAAAA
TTTAAGCTACAACAAGGCAAGGCTTGACCGACAATTGCATGAAGAATCTGCTTAGGGTTAGGCGTTTTGC
GCTGCTTCGCGATGTACGGGCCAGATATACGCGTTGACATTGATTATTGACTAGTTATTAATAGTAATCA
ATTACGGGGTCATTAGTTCATAGCCCATATATGGAGTTCCGCGTTACATAACTTACGGTAAATGGCCCGC
CTGGCTGACCGCCCAACGACCCCCGCCCATTGACGTCAATAATGACGTATGTTCCCATAGTAACGCCAAT
AGGGACTTTCCATTGACGTCAATGGGTGGAGTATTTACGGTAAACTGCCCACTTGGCAGTACATCAAGTG
TATCATATGCCAAGTACGCCCCCTATTGACGTCAATGACGGTAAATGGCCCGCCTGGCATTATGCCCAGT
ACATGACCTTATGGGACTTTCCTACTTGGCAGTACATCTACGTATTAGTCATCGCTATTACCATGGTGAT
GCGGTTTTGGCAGTACATCAATGGGCGTGGATAGCGGTTTGACTCACGGGGATTTCCAAGTCTCCACCCC
ATTGACGTCAATGGGAGTTTGTTTTGGCACCAAAATCAACGGGACTTTCCAAAATGTCGTAACAACTCCG
CCCCATTGACGCAAATGGGCGGTAGGCGTGTACGGTGGGAGGTCTATATAAGCAGAGCTCTCTGGCTAAC
TAGAGAACCCACTGCTTACTGGCTTATCGAAATTAATACGACTCACTATAGGGAGACCCAAGCTTGGTAC
CATGGAGCAGAAGCTGATCTCCGAGGAGGACCTGGGATCCATCGATGTCGACGAATTCATGTCGTCCCAC
CTAGTCGAGCCGCCGCCGCCCCTGCACAACAACAACAACAACTGCGAGGAAAATGAGCAGTCTCTGCCCC
CGCCGGCCGGCCTCAACAGTGCCTGGGTGGAGCTACCCATGAACAGCAGCAATGGCAATGATAATGGCAA
TGGGAAAAATGGGGGGCTGGAACACGTACCATCCTCATCCTCCATCCACAATGGAGACATGGAGAAGATT
CTTTTGGATGCACAACATGAATCAGGACAGAGTAGTTCCAGAGGCAGTTCTCACTGTGACAGCCCTTCGC
CACAAGAAGATGGGCAGATCATGTTTGATGTGGAAATGCACACCAGCAGGGACCATAGCTCTCAGTCAGA
AGAAGAAGTTGTAGAAGGAGAGAAGGAAGTCGAGGCTTTGAAGAAAAGTGCGGACTGGGTATCAGACTGG
TCCAGTAGACCCGAAAACATTCCACCCAAGGAGTTCCACTTCAGACACCCTAAACGTTCTGTGTCTTTAA
GCATGAGGAAAAGTGGAGCCATGAAGAAAGGGGGTATTTTCTCCGCAGAATTTCTGAAGGTGTTCATTCC
ATCTCTCTTCCTTTCTCATGTTTTGGCTTTGGGGCTAGGCATCTATATTGGAAAGCGACTGAGCACACCC
TCTGCCAGCACCTACTGACTCGAGCATGCATCTAGAGGGCCCTATTCTATAGTGTCACCTAAATGCTAGA
GCTCGCTGATCAGCCTCGACTGTGCCTTCTAGTTGCCATCCATCTGTTGTTTGCCCCTCCCCCGTGCCTT
CCTTGACCCTGGAAGGTGCCACTCCCACTGTCCTTTCCTAATAAAATGAGGAAATTGCATCGCATTGTCT
GAGTAGGTGTCATTCTATTCTGGGGGGTGGGGTGGGGCAGGACAGCAAGGGGGAGGATTGGGAAGACAAT
AGCAGGCATGCTGGGGATGCGGTGGGCTCTATGGCTTCTGAGGCGGAAAGAACCAGCTGGGGCTCTAGGG
GGTATCCCC
[124 nt withheld, positions 1970-2093]
C
[91 nt withheld, positions 2095-2185]
A
[49 nt withheld, positions 2187-2235]
CCTTTGACGTTGGAGTCCACGTTCTTT
[37 nt withheld, positions 2263-2299]
ACCCTATCTCGGTCTATTCTTTTGATTTATAAGGGATTTTGCCGATTTCGGCCTATTGGTTAAAAAATGA
GCTGATTTAACAAAAATTTAACGCGAATTAATTCTGTGGAATGTGTGTCAGTTAGGGTGTGGAAAGTCCC
CAGGCTCCCCAGCAGGCAGAAGTATGCAAAGCATGCATCTCAATTAGTCAGCAACCAGGTGTGGAAAGTC
CCCAGGCTCCCCAGCAGGCAGAAGTATGCAAAGCATGCATCTCAATTAGTCAGCAACCATAGTCCCGCCC
CTAACTCCGCCCATCCCGCCCCTAACTCCGCCCAGTTCCGCCCATTCTCCGCCCCATGGCTGACTAATTT
TTTTTATTTATGCAGAGGCCGAGGCCGCCTCTGCCTCTGAGCTATTCCAGAAGTAGTGAGGAGGCTTTTT
TGGAGGCCTAGGCTTTTGCAAAAAGCTCCCGGGAGCTTGTATATCCATTTTCGGATCTGATCAAGAGACA
GGATGAGGATCGTTTCGCATGATTGAACAAGATGGATTGCACGCAGGTTCTCCGGCCGCTTGGGTGGAGA
GGCTATTCGGCTATGACTGGGCACAACAGACAATCGGCTGCTCTGATGCCGCCGTGTTCCGGCTGTCAGC
GCAGGGGCGCCCGGTTCTTTTTGTCAAGACCGACCTGTCCGGTGCCCTGAATGAACTGCAGGACGAGGCA
GCGCGGCTATCGTGGCTGGCCACGACGGGCGTTCCTTGCGCAGCTGTGCTCGACGTTGTCACTGAAGCGG
GAAGGGACTGGCTGCTATTGGGCGAAGTGCCGGGGCAGGATCTCCTGTCATCTCACCTTGCTCCTGCCGA
GAAAGTATCCATCATGGCTGATGCAATGCGGCGGCTGCATACGCTTGATCCGGCTACCTGCCCATTCGAC
CACCAAGCGAAACATCGCATCGAGCGAGCACGTACTCGGATGGAAGCCGGTCTTGTCGATCAGGATGATC
TGGACGAAGAGCATCAGGGGCTCGCGCCAGCCGAACTGTTCGCCAGGCTCAAGGCGCGCATGCCCGACGG
CGAGGATCTCGTCGTGACCCATGGCGATGCCTGCTTGCCGAATATCATGGTGGAAAATGGCCGCTTTTCT
GGATTCATCGACTGTGGCCGGCTGGGTGTGGCGGACCGCTATCAGGACATAGCGTTGGCTACCCGTGATA
TTGCTGAAGAGCTTGGCGGCGAATGGGCTGACCGCTTCCTCGTGCTTTACGGTATCGCCGCTCCCGATTC
GCAGCGCATCGCCTTCTATCGCCTTCTTGACGAGTTCTTCTGAGCGGGACTCTGGGGTTCGAAATGACCG
ACCAAGCGACGCCCAACCTGCCATCACGAGATTTCGATTCCACCGCCGCCTTCTATGAAAGGTTGGGCTT
CGGAATCGTTTTCCGGGACGCCGGCTGGATGATCCTCCAGCGCGGGGATCTCATGCTGGAGTTCTTCGCC
CACCCCAACTTGTTTATTGCAGCTTATAATGGTTACAAATAAAGCAATAGCATCACAAATTTCACAAATA
AAGCATTTTTTTCACTGCATTCTAGTTGTGGTTTGTCCAAACTCATCAATGTATCTTATCATGTCTGTAT
ACCGTCGACCTCTAGCTAGAGCTTGGCGTAATCATGGTCATAGCTGTTTCCTGTGTGAAATTGTTATCCG
CTCACAATTCCACACAACATACGAGCCGGAAGCATAAAGTGTAAAGCCTGGGGTGCCTAATGAGTGAGCT
AACTCACATTAATTGCGTTGCGCTCACTGCCCGCTTTCCAGTCGGGAAACCTGTCGTGCCAGCTGCATTA
ATGAATCGGCCAACGCGCGGGGAGAGGCGGTTTGCGTATTGGGCGCTCTTCCGCTTCCTCGCTCACTGAC
TCGCTGCGCTCGGTCGTTCGGCTGCGGCGAGCGGTATCAGCTCACTCAAAGGCGGTAATACGGTTATCCA
CAGAATCAGGGGATAACGCAGGAAAGAACATGTGAGCAAAAGGCCAGCAAAAGGCCAGGAACCGTAAAAA
GGCCGCGTTGCTGGCGTTTTTCCATAGGCTCCGCCCCCCTGACGAGCATCACAAAAATCGACGCTCAAGT
CAGAGGTGGCGAAACCCGACAGGACTATAAAGATACCAGGCGTTTCCCCCTGGAAGCTCCCTCGTGCGCT
CTCCTGTTCCGACCCTGCCGCTTACCGGATACCTGTCCGCCTTTCTCCCTTCGGGAAGCGTGGCGCTTTC
TCATAGCTCACGCTGTAGGTATCTCAGTTCGGTGTAGGTCGTTCGCTCCAAGCTGGGCTGTGTGCACGAA
CCCCCCGTTCAGCCCGACCGCTGCGCCTTATCCGGTAACTATCGTCTTGAGTCCAACCCGGTAAGACACG
ACTTATCGCCACTGGCAGCAGCCACTGGTAACAGGATTAGCAGAGCGAGGTATGTAGGCGGTGCTACAGA
GTTCTTGAAGTGGTGGCCTAACTACGGCTACACTAGAAGAACAGTATTTGGTATCTGCGCTCTGCTGAAG
CCAGTTACCTTCGGAAAAAGAGTTGGTAGCTCTTGATCCGGCAAACAAACCACCGCTGGTAGCGGTGGTT
TTTTTGTTTGCAAGCAGCAGATTACGCGCAGAAAAAAAGGATCTCAAGAAGATCCTTTGATCTTTTCTAC
GGGGTCTGACGCTCAGTGGAACGAAAACTCACGTTAAGGGATTTTGGTCATGAGATTATCAAAAAGGATC
TTCACCTAGATCCTTTTAAATTAAAAATGAAGTTTTAAATCAATCTAAAGTATATATGAGTAAACTTGGT
CTGACAGTTACCAATGCTTAATCAGTGAGGCACCTATCTCAGCGATCTGTCTATTTCGTTCATCCATAGT
TGCCTGACTCCCCGTCGTGTAGATAACTACGATACGGGAGGGCTTACCATCTGGCCCCAGTGCTGCAATG
ATACCGCGAGACCCACGCTCACCGGCTCCAGATTTATCAGCAATAAACCAGCCAGCCGGAAGGGCCGAGC
GCAGAAGTGGTCCTGCAACTTTATCCGCCTCCATCCAGTCTATTAATTGTTGCCGGGAAGCTAGAGTAAG
TAGTTCGCCAGTTAATAGTTTGCGCAACGTTGTTGCCATTGCTACAGGCATCGTGGTGTCACGCTCGTCG
TTTGGTATGGCTTCATTCAGCTCCGGTTCCCAACGATCAAGGCGAGTTACATGATCCCCCATGTTGTGCA
AAAAAGCGGTTAGCTCCTTCGGTCCTCCGATCGTTGTCAGAAGTAAGTTGGCCGCAGTGTTATCACTCAT
GGTTATGGCAGCACTGCATAATTCTCTTACTGTCATGCCATCCGTAAGATGCTTTTCTGTGACTGGTGAG
TACTCAACCAAGTCATTCTGAGAATAGTGTATGCGGCGACCGAGTTGCTCTTGCCCGGCGTCAATACGGG
ATAATACCGCGCCACATAGCAGAACTTTAAAAGTGCTCATCATTGGAAAACGTTCTTCGGGGCGAAAACT
CTCAAGGATCTTACCGCTGTTGAGATCCAGTTCGATGTAACCCACTCGTGCACCCAACTGATCTTCAGCA
TCTTTTACTTTCACCAGCGTTTCTGGGTGAGCAAAAACAGGAAGGCAAAATGCCGCAAAAAAGGGAATAA
GGGCGACACGGAAATGTTGAATACTCATACTCTTCCTTTTTCAATATTATTGAAGCATTTATCAGGGTTA
TTGTCTCATGAGCGGATACATATTTGAATGTATTTAGAAAAATAAACAAATAGGGGTTCCGCGCACATTT
CCCCGAAAAGTGC
