>Addgene plasmid #197562 | Myc-Nix-S35A | depositor partial sequence | sequence record 382812 | Coding region from the T7 primer
AGCTGATCTCCGAGGAGGACCTGGGATCCATCGATGTCGACGAATTCATGTCGTCCCACCTAGTCGAGCC
GCCGCCGCCCCTGCACAACAACAACAACAACTGCGAGGAAAATGAGCAGTCTCTGCCCCCGCCGGCCGGC
CTCAACAGTGCCTGGGTGGAGCTACCCATGAACAGCAGCAATGGCAATGATAATGGCAATGGGAAAAATG
GGGGGCTGGAACACGTACCATCCTCATCCTCCATCCACAATGGAGACATGGAGAAGATTCTTTTGGATGC
ACAACATGAATCAGGACAGAGTAGTTCCAGAGGCAGTTCTCACTGTGACAGCCCTTCGCCACAAGAAGAT
GGGCAGATCATGTTTGATGTGGAAATGCACACCAGCAGGGACCATAGCTCTCAGTCAGAAGAAGAAGTTG
TAGAAGGAGAGAAGGAAGTCGAGGCTTTGAAGAAAAGTGCGGACTGGGTATCAGACTGGTCCAGTAGACC
CGAAAACATTCCACCCAAGGAGTTCCACTTCAGACACCCTAAACGTTCTGTGTCTTTAAGCATGAGGAAA
AGTGGAGCCATGAAGAAAGGGGGTATTTTCTCCGCAGAATTTCTGAAGGTGTTCATTCCATCTCTCTTCC
TTTCTCATGTTTTGGCTTTGGGGCTAGGCATCTATATTGGAAAGCGACTGAGCACACCCTCTGCCAGCAC
CTACTGACTCGAGCATGCATCTAGAGGGCCCTATTCTATAGTGTCACCTAAATGCTAGAGCTCGCTGATC
AGCCTCGACTGTGCCTTCTAGTTGCCAGCCATCTGTTGTTTGCCCCTCCCCCGTGCCTTCCTTGACCCTG
GAAGGTGCCACTCCCACTGTCCTTTCCTAATAAAATGAGGAAATTGCATCGCATTGTCTGAGTAGGTGTC
ATTCTATTCTGGGGGGGTGGGGGTGGGGCAGGACAGCAAGGGGGAGGATTGGGAAGACAATAGCAGGCAT
GCTGGGGATGCG
